>Addgene plasmid #86590 | MBP-TEV-VMA Model vector | addgene full sequence | sequence record 171410 | Addgene NGS Result
CCGACACCATCGAATGGTGCAAAACCTTTCGCGGTATGGCATGATAGCGCCCGGAAGAGAGTCAATTCAG
GGTGGTGAATGTGAAACCAGTAACGTTATACGATGTCGCAGAGTATGCCGGTGTCTCTTATCAGACCGTT
TCCCGCGTGGTGAACCAGGCCAGCCACGTTTCTGCGAAAACGCGGGAAAAAGTGGAAGCGGCGATGGCGG
AGCTGAATTACATTCCCAACCGCGTGGCACAACAACTGGCGGGCAAACAGTCGTTGCTGATTGGCGTTGC
CACCTCCAGTCTGGCCCTGCACGCGCCGTCGCAAATTGTCGCGGCGATTAAATCTCGCGCCGATCAACTG
GGTGCCAGCGTGGTGGTGTCGATGGTAGAACGAAGCGGCGTCGAAGCCTGTAAAGCGGCGGTGCACAATC
TTCTCGCGCAACGCGTCAGTGGGCTGATCATTAACTATCCGCTGGATGACCAGGATGCCATTGCTGTGGA
AGCTGCCTGCACTAATGTTCCGGCGTTATTTCTTGATGTCTCTGACCAGACACCCATCAACAGTATTATT
TTCTCCCATGAAGACGGTACGCGACTGGGCGTGGAGCATCTGGTCGCATTGGGTCACCAGCAAATCGCGC
TGTTAGCGGGCCCATTAAGTTCTGTCTCGGCGCGTCTGCGTCTGGCTGGCTGGCATAAATATCTCACTCG
CAATCAAATTCAGCCGATAGCGGAACGGGAAGGCGACTGGAGTGCCATGTCCGGTTTTCAACAAACCATG
CAAATGCTGAATGAGGGCATCGTTCCCACTGCGATGCTGGTTGCCAACGATCAGATGGCGCTGGGCGCAA
TGCGCGCCATTACCGAGTCCGGGCTGCGCGTTGGTGCGGATATTTCGGTAGTGGGATACGACGATACCGA
AGACAGCTCATGTTATATCCCGCCGTTAACCACCATCAAACAGGATTTTCGCCTGCTGGGGCAAACCAGC
GTGGACCGCTTGCTGCAACTCTCTCAGGGCCAGGCGGTGAAGGGCAATCAGCTGTTGCCCGTCTCACTGG
TGAAAAGAAAAACCACCCTGGCGCCCAATACACAAACCGCCTCTCCCCGCGCGTTGGCCGATTCATTAAT
GCAGCTGGCACGACAGGTTTCCCGACTGGAAAGCGGGCAGTGAGCGCAACGCAATTAATGTAAGTTAGCT
CACTCATTAGGCACAATTCTCATGTTTGACAGCTTATCATCGACTGCACGGTGCACCAATGCTTCTGGCG
TCAGGCAGCCATCGGAAGCTGTGGTATGGCTGTGCAGGTCGTAAATCACTGCATAATTCGTGTCGCTCAA
GGCGCACTCCCGTTCTGGATAATGTTTTTTGCGCCGACATCATAACGGTTCTGGCAAATATTCTGAAATG
AGCTGTTGACAATTAATCATCGGCTCGTATAATGTGTGGAATTGTGAGCGGATAACAATTTCACACAGGA
AACAGCCAGTCCGTTTAGGTGTTTTCACGAGCAATTGACCAACAAGGACCATAGATTCATATGAAAATCC
ATCACCATCACCATCACGAAGAAGGTAAACTGGTAATCTGGATTAACGGCGATAAAGGCTATAACGGTCT
CGCTGAAGTCGGTAAGAAATTCGAGAAAGATACCGGAATTAAAGTCACCGTTGAGCATCCGGATAAACTG
GAAGAGAAATTCCCACAGGTTGCGGCAACTGGCGATGGCCCTGACATTATCTTCTGGGCACACGACCGCT
TTGGTGGCTACGCTCAATCTGGCCTGTTGGCTGAAATCACCCCGGACAAAGCGTTCCAGGACAAGCTGTA
TCCGTTTACCTGGGATGCCGTACGTTACAACGGCAAGCTGATTGCTTACCCGATCGCTGTTGAAGCGTTA
TCGCTGATTTATAACAAAGATCTGCTGCCGAACCCGCCAAAAACCTGGGAAGAGATCCCGGCGCTGGATA
AAGAACTGAAAGCGAAAGGTAAGAGCGCGCTGATGTTCAACCTGCAAGAACCGTACTTCACCTGGCCGCT
GATTGCTGCTGACGGGGGTTATGCGTTCAAGTATGAAAACGGCAAGTACGACATTAAAGACGTGGGCGTG
GATAACGCTGGCGCGAAAGCGGGTCTGACCTTCCTGGTTGACCTGATTAAAAACAAACACATGAATGCAG
ACACCGATTACTCCATCGCAGAAGCTGCCTTTAATAAAGGCGAAACAGCGATGACCATCAACGGCCCGTG
GGCATGGTCCAACATCGACACCAGCAAAGTGAATTATGGTGTAACGGTACTGCCGACCTTCAAGGGTCAA
CCATCCAAACCGTTCGTTGGCGTGCTGAGCGCAGGTATTAACGCCGCCAGTCCGAACAAAGAGCTGGCAA
AAGAGTTCCTCGAAAACTATCTGCTGACTGATGAAGGTCTGGAAGCGGTTAATAAAGACAAACCGCTGGG
TGCCGTAGCGCTGAAGTCTTACGAGGAAGAGTTGGTGAAAGATCCGCGTATTGCCGCCACTATGGAAAAC
GCCCAGAAAGGTGAAATCATGCCGAACATCCCGCAGATGTCCGCTTTCTGGTATGCCGTGCGTACTGCGG
TGATCAACGCCGCCAGCGGTCGTCAGACTGTCGATGAAGCCCTGAAAGACGCGCAGACTAATTCGAGCTC
TGAAAACCTGTATTTTCAGTGCGGAAGAGCATGGGCACCGCTTACCGCCCGGATTGGAACCGTCTGAGTG
GCCTGACCCGTGCGCGTGTGGAAACGTGCGGTGGTGCTCTTCCTGCTTTGCCAAGGGTACCAATGTTTTA
ATGGCGGATGGGTCTATTGAATGTATTGAAAACATTGAGGTTGGTAATAAGGTCATGGGTAAAGATGGCA
GACCTCGTGAGGTAATTAAATTGCCCAGAGGAAGAGAAACTATGTACAGCGTCGTGCAGAAAAGTCAGCA
CAGAGCCCACAAAAGTGACTCAAGTCGTGAAGTGCCAGAATTACTCAAGTTTACGTGTAATGCGACCCAT
GAGTTGGTTGTTAGAACACCTCGTAGTGTCCGCCGTTTGTCTCGTACCATTAAGGGTGTCGAATATTTTG
AAGTTATTACTTTTGAGATGGGCCAAAAGAAAGCCCCCGACGGTAGAATTGTTGAGCTTGTCAAGGAAGT
TTCAAAGAGCTACCCAATATCTGAGGGGCCTGAGAGAGCCAACGAATTAGTAGAATCCTATAGAAAGGCT
TCAAATAAAGCTTATTTTGAGTGGACTATTGAGGCCAGAGATCTTTCTCTGTTGGGTTCCCATGTTCGTA
AAGCTACCTACCAGACTTACGCTCCAATTCTTTATGAGAATGACCACTTTTTCGACTACATGCAAAAAAG
TAAGTTTCATCTCACCATTGAAGGTCCAAAAGTACTTGCTTATTTACTTGGTTTATGGATTGGTGATGGA
TTGTCTGACAGGGCAACTTTTTCGGTTGATTCCAGAGATACTTCTTTGATGGAACGTGTTACTGAATATG
CTGAAAAGTTGAATTTGTGCGCCGAGTATAAGGACAGAAAAGAACCACAAGTTGCCAAAACTGTTAATTT
GTACTCTAAAGTTGTCAGAGGTAATGGTATTCGCAATAATCTTAATACTGAGAATCCATTATGGGACGCT
ATTGTTGGCTTAGGATTCTTGAAGGACGGTGTCAAAAATATTCCTTCTTTCTTGTCTACGGACAATATCG
GTACTCGTGAAACATTTCTTGCTGGTCTAATTGATTCTGATGGCTATGTTACTGATGAGCATGGTATTAA
AGCAACAATAAAGACAATTCATACTTCTGTCAGAGATGGTTTGGTTTCCCTTGCTCGTTCTTTAGGCTTA
GTAGTCTCGGTTAACGCAGAACCTGCTAAGGTTGACATGAATGTCACCAAACATAAAATTAGTTATGCTA
TTTATATGTCTGGTGGAGATGTTTTGCTTAACGTTCTTTCGAAGTGTGCCGGCTCTAAAAAATTCAGGCC
TGCTCCCGCCGCTGCTTTTGCACGTGAGTGCCGCGGATTTTATTTCGAGTTACAAGAATTGAAGGAAGAC
GATTATTATGGGATTACTTTATCTGATGATTCTGATCATCAGTTTTTGCTTGGATCCCAGGTTGTCGTCC
ATGCATGCGGTGGCCTGACCGGTCTGAACTCAGGCCTCACGACAAATCCTGGTGTATCCGCTTGGCAGGT
CAACACAGCTTATACTGCGGGACAATTGGTCACATATAACGGCAAGACGTATAAATGTTTGCAGCCCCAC
ACCTCCTTGGCAGGATGGGAACCATCCAACGTTCCTGCCTTGTGGCAGCTTCAATGACTGCAGGTAATTA
AATAAGCTTCAAATAAAACGAAAGGCTCAGTCGAAAGACTGGGCCTTTCGTTTTATCTGTTGTTTGTCGG
TGAACGCTCTCCTGAGTAGGACAAATCCGCCGGGAGCGGATTTGAACGTTGCGAAGCAACGGCCCGGAGG
GTGGCGGGCAGGACGCCCGCCATAAACTGCCAGGCATCAAATTAAGCAGAAGGCCATCCTGACGGATGGC
CTTTTTGCGTTTCTACAAACTCTTTCGGTCCGTTGTTTATTTTTCTAAATACATTCAAATATGTATCCGC
TCATGAGACAATAACCCTGATAAATGCTTCAATAATATTGAAAAAGGAAGAGTATGAGTATTCAACATTT
CCGTGTCGCCCTTATTCCCTTTTTTGCGGCATTTTGCCTTCCTGTTTTTGCTCACCCAGAAACGCTGGTG
AAAGTAAAAGATGCTGAAGATCAGTTGGGTGCACGAGTGGGTTACATCGAACTGGATCTCAACAGCGGTA
AGATCCTTGAGAGTTTTCGCCCCGAAGAACGTTTCCCAATGATGAGCACTTTTAAAGTTCTGCTATGTGG
CGCGGTATTATCCCGTGTTGACGCCTGGCAAGAGCAACTCGGTCGCCGCATACACTATTCTCAGAATGAC
TTGGTTGAGTACTCACCAGTCACAGAAAAGCATCTTACGGATGGCATGACAGTAAGAGAATTATGCAGTG
CTGCCATAACCATGAGTGATAACACTGCGGCCAACTTACTTCTGACAACGATCGGAGGACCGAAGGAGCT
AACCGCTTTTTTGCACAACATGGGGGATCATGTAACTCGCCTTGATCGTTGGGAACCGGAGCTGAATGAA
GCCATACCAAACGACGAGCGTGACACCACGATGCCTGTAGCAATGGCAACAACGTTGCGCAAACTATTAA
CTGGCGAACTACTTACTCTAGCTTCCCGGCAACAATTAATAGACTGGATGGAGGCGGATAAAGTTGCAGG
ACCACTTCTGCGCTCGGCCCTTCCGGCTGGCTGGTTTATTGCTGATAAATCTGGAGCCGGTGAGCGTGGG
TCTCGCGGTATCATTGCAGCACTGGGGCCAGATGGTAAGCCCTCCCGTATCGTAGTTATCTACACGACGG
GGAGTCAGGCAACTATGGATGAACGAAATAGACAGATCGCTGAGATAGGTGCCTCACTGATTAAGCATTG
GTAACTGTCAGACCAAGTTTACTCATATATACTTTAGATTGATTTCCTTAGGACTGAGCGTCAACCCCGT
AGAAAAGATCAAAGGATCTTCTTGAGATCCTTTTTTTCTGCGCGTAATCTGCTGCTTGCAAACAAAAAAA
CCACCGCTACCAGCGGTGGTTTGTTTGCCGGATCAAGAGCTACCAACTCTTTTTCCGAAGGTAACTGGCT
TCAGCAGAGCGCAGATACCAAATACTGTCCTTCTAGTGTAGCCGTAGTTAGGCCACCACTTCAAGAACTC
TGTAGCACCGCCTACATACCTCGCTCTGCTAATCCTGTTACCAGTGGCTGCTGCCAGTGGCGATAAGTCG
TGTCTTACCGGGTTGGACTCAAGACGATAGTTACCGGATAAGGCGCAGCGGTCGGGCTGAACGGGGGGTT
CGTGCACACAGCCCAGCTTGGAGCGAACGACCTACACCGAACTGAGATACCTACAGCGTGAGCTATGAGA
AAGCGCCACGCTTCCCGAAGGGAGAAAGGCGGACAGGTATCCGGTAAGCGGCAGGGTCGGAACAGGAGAG
CGCACGAGGGAGCTTCCAGGGGGAAACGCCTGGTATCTTTATAGTCCTGTCGGGTTTCGCCACCTCTGAC
TTGAGCGTCGATTTTTGTGATGCTCGTCAGGGGGGCGGAGCCTATGGAAAAACGCCAGCAACGCGGCCTT
TTTACGGTTCCTGGCCTTTTGCTGGCCTTTTGCTCACATGTTCTTTCCTGCGTTATCCCCTGATTCTGTG
GATAACCGTATTACCGCCTTTGAGTGAGCTGATACCGCTCGCCGCAGCCGAACGACCGAGCGCAGCGAGT
CAGTGAGCGAGGAAGCGGAGGCCTCCGCTTCCTCGCTCACTGACTCGCACAGATGCGTAAGGAGAAAATA
CCGCATCAGGCGCACCTCCGCTTCCTCGCTCACCACAGATGCGTAAGGAGAAAATACCGCATCAGGCGCT
GCGCCTGATGCGGTATTTTCTCCTTACGCATCTGTGCGGTATTTCACACCGCATATAAGGTGCACTGTGA
CTGGGTCATGGCTGCGCCCCGACACCCGCCAACACCCGCTGACGCGCCCTGACGGGCTTGTCTGCTCCCG
GCATCCGCTTACAGACAAGCTGTGACCGTCTCCGGGAGCTGCATGTGTCAGAGGTTTTCACCGTCATCAC
CGAAACGCGCGAGGCAGCTGCGGTAAAGCTCATCAGCGTGGTCGTGCAGCGATTCACAGATGTCTGCCTG
TTCATCCGCGTCCAGCTCGTTGAGTTTCTCCAGAAGCGTTAATGTCTGGCTTCTGATAAAGCGGGCCATG
TTAAGGGCGGTTTTTTCCTGTTTGGTCACTGATGCCTCCGTGTAAGGGGGATTTCTGTTCATGGGGGTAA
TGATACCGATGAAACGAGAGAGGATGCTCACGATACGGGTTACTGATGATGAACATGCCCGGTTACTGGA
ACGTTGTGAGGGTAAACAACTGGCGGTATGGATGCGGCGGGACCAGAGAAAAATCACTCAGGGTCAATGC
CAGCGCTTCGTTAATACAGATGTAGGTGTTCCACAGGGTAGCCAGCAGCATCCTGCGATGCAGATCCGGA
ACATAATGGTGCAGGGCGCTGACTTCCGCGTTTCCAGACTTTACGAAACACGGAAACCGAAGACCATTCA
TGTTGTTGCTCAGGTCGCAGACGTTTTGCAGCAGCAGTCGCTTCACGTTCGCTCGCGTATCGGTGATTCA
TTCTGCTAACCAGTAAGGCAACCCCGCCAGCCTAGCCGGGTCCTCAACGACAGGAGCACGATCATGCGCA
CCCGTGGCCAGGACCCAACGCTGCCCGAAATT
Features (pLannotate 1.2.2; 25 found; start..end, strand, type, name):
      3..80      +  promoter       lacIq promoter: lacI (mutant); In the lacIq allele, a single base change in the promoter boosts expression of the lacI gene about 10-fold.
     81..1163    +  CDS            lacI: lac repressor; lacI; The lac repressor binds to the lac operator to inhibit transcription in E. coli. This inhibition can be relieved by adding lactose or isopropyl-β-D-thiogalactopyranoside (IPTG).
   1176..1197    +  protein_bind   CAP binding site: CAP binding activates transcription in the presence of cAMP. E. coli catabolite activator protein
   1216..1233    +  promoter       tet promoter (fragment): E. coli promoter for tetracycline efflux protein gene
   1406..1434    +  promoter       tac promoter: strong E. coli promoter; hybrid between the trp and lac UV5 promoters
   1442..1458    +  protein_bind   lac operator: The lac repressor binds to the lac operator to inhibit transcription in E. coli. This inhibition can be relieved by adding lactose or isopropyl-β-D-thiogalactopyranoside (IPTG). lac repressor encoded by lacI
   1540..1557    +  CDS            7xHis (fragment): 6xHis affinity tag
   1557..2649    +  CDS            MBP (fragment): maltose binding protein from E. coli; malE (mutated); This version of the gene does not encode a signal sequence, so MBP will remain in the cytosol.
   2662..2680    +  CDS            TEV site (fragment): tobacco etch virus (TEV) protease recognition and cleavage site
   2697..2765    +  CDS            SELENOM (fragment): SELM_HUMAN - Also known as SELM From Homo sapiens (Human).
   2774..3592    +  CDS            Sce VMA intein 5' region: 5' region of the intein from the yeast Vma1 subunit of the vacuolar ATPase (Chong et al., 1998); Saccharomyces cerevisiae VMA1
   3595..4125    +  CDS            Sce VMA intein 3' region: modified 3' region of the intein from the yeast Vma1 subunit of the vacuolar ATPase (Chong et al., 1998); Saccharomyces cerevisiae VMA1; C-terminal cleavage of this intein can be induced by thiols.
   4169..4324    +  CDS            CBD: chitin binding domain from chitinase A1 (Watanabe et al., 1994); Bacillus circulans chiA
   4350..4436    +  terminator     rrnB T1 terminator: Escherichia coli rrnB; transcription terminator T1 from the E. coli rrnB gene
   4528..4555    +  terminator     rrnB T2 terminator: transcription terminator T2 from the E. coli rrnB gene
   4602..4673    +  promoter       AmpR promoter: bla
   4674..5534    +  CDS            AmpR: β-lactamase; bla; confers resistance to ampicillin, carbenicillin, and related antibiotics
   5622..6210    +  rep_origin     ori: high-copy-number ColE1/pMB1/pBR322/pUC origin of replication
   6394..6418    -  rep_origin     RSF ori (fragment): Plasmids containing the RSF 1030 origin of replication can be propagated in E. coli cells that contain additional plasmids with compatible origins.
   6416..6450    +  misc_feature   bom (fragment): basis of mobility region from pBR322
   6474..6506    +  misc_feature   bom (fragment): basis of mobility region from pBR322
   6514..6566    -  misc_feature   bom (fragment): basis of mobility region from pBR322
   6577..6596    -  misc_feature   bom (fragment): basis of mobility region from pBR322
   6698..6889    -  CDS            rop: Rop protein, which maintains plasmids at low copy number; rop
   6906..7286    +  CDS            YPB1_ECOLX: Protein predicted: Swiss-Prot protein existence level 4. From Escherichia coli.
