[The description below was written by a language model from this plasmid's Addgene catalogue record and pLannotate feature annotations shown in this document.]
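Description:
MBP-TEV-VMA Model vector is a bacterial expression plasmid built on the pMAL-c5X backbone and designed as a dual-purpose cloning template for expressed protein ligation work. It is maintained in E. coli under ampicillin selection (AmpR, β-lactamase) and replicates from a ColE1/pMB1-type origin accompanied by the rop gene, consistent with the low copy number recorded for it. Expression is driven by the IPTG-inducible tac promoter with a lac operator, and repression is supplied in cis by lacI under the lacIq promoter. Transcription ends at the rrnB T1 and T2 terminators.

The open reading frame encodes an N-terminal His6 tag fused to a signal-sequence-free maltose binding protein, which stays in the cytosol, followed by a TEV protease cleavage site. Next comes a short placeholder segment that the annotation matches to a fragment of human selenoprotein M (SELENOM), then the Saccharomyces cerevisiae VMA1 intein and a chitin binding domain. Intein fusions of this type allow capture on chitin resin and thiol-induced cleavage at the intein junction, which typically releases the upstream polypeptide as a reactive thioester. TEV cleavage of an MBP fusion instead releases a downstream fragment with a defined N-terminus.

The backbone's original SapI site was removed so that SapI can be used for cloning. According to the record, SapI and PstI are used to produce MBP-TEV-C-terminal fragment constructs, and NdeI and SapI to produce N-terminal fragment-VMA intein fusions. The two ligation partners can therefore be made from one template, and the associated publication applies this to selenocysteine-based protein ligation and bioconjugation.
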