Addgene plasmid #86590: MBP-TEV-VMA Model vector
Purpose: This can be used to make MBP-TEV-Cterm with SapI and PstI; and can also make N-term-VMA with NdeI and SapI
Depositing lab: Sharon Rozovsky. Depositing organization: University of Delaware. Publication: Utilizing Selenocysteine for Expressed Protein Ligation and Bioconjugations. Liu J, Chen Q, Rozovsky S. J Am Chem Soc. 2017 Feb 10. doi: 10.1021/jacs.6b10991. PubMed 28186733.
Backbone
  Vector backbone: pMAL-c5X
  Vector type: Bacterial Expression
Growth in bacteria
  Bacterial resistance: Ampicillin, 100 μg/mL
  Growth temperature: 37°C
  Growth strain: DH5alpha
  Copy number: Low Copy
Gene/Insert
  Gene/Insert name: VMA intein
  Species: S. cerevisiae (budding yeast)
  Mutation: Original SapI site from pMal was mutated out
  Promoter: Tac
  Tag / fusion protein: His6-MBP (N terminal on backbone)
  Cloning method: Restriction Enzyme; 5′ cloning site unknown (unknown if destroyed); 3′ cloning site unknown (unknown if destroyed)
  Sequencing primers: 5′ MBP-F; 3′ TGTCCTACTCAGGAGAGCGTTCAC, ACCCATGACCTTATTACCAACCTC
Terms and licenses: Academic/Nonprofit Terms; Industry Terms
Depositor comments: TGTCCTACTCAGGAGAGCGTTCAC to sequence VMA C-term; and ACCCATGACCTTATTACCAACCTC to sequence the insert between MBP C-term and VMA
How to cite: MBP-TEV-VMA Model vector was a gift from Sharon Rozovsky (Addgene plasmid # 86590 ; http://n2t.net/addgene:86590 ; RRID:Addgene_86590)
