>Addgene plasmid #86590 | MBP-TEV-VMA Model vector | depositor partial sequence | sequence record 168787 | C-term of MBP-TEV site and the followed insert
NNNNNNNNNNNNTTNNNAGACCCATCCGCCATTAAAACATTGGTACCCTTGGCAAAGCAGGAAGAGCACC
ACCGCACGTTTCCACACGCGCACGGGTCAGGCCACTCAGACGGTTCCAATCCGGGCGGTAAGCGGTGCCC
ATGCTCTTCCGCACTGAAAATACAGGTTTTCAGAGCTCGAATTAGTCTGCGCGTCTTTCAGGGCTTCATC
GACAGTCTGACGACCGCTGGCGGCGTTGATCACCGCAGTACGCACGGCATACCAGAAAGCGGACATCTGC
GGGATGTTCGGCATGATTTCACCTTTCTGGGCGTTTTCCATAGTGGCGGCAATACGCGGATCTTTCACCA
ACTCTTCCTCGTAAGACTTCAGCGCTACGGCACCCAGCGGTTTGTCTTTATTAACCGCTTCCAGACCTTC
ATCAGTCAGCAGATAGTTTTCGAGGAACTCTTTTGCCAGCTCTTTGTTCGGACTGGCGGCGTTAATACCT
GCGCTCAGCACGCCAACGAACGGTTTGGATGGTTGACCCTTGAAGGTCGGCAGTACCGTTACACCATAAT
TCACTTTGCTGGTGTCGATGTTGGACCATGCCCACGGGCCGTTGATGGTCATCGCTGTTTCGCCTTTATT
AAAGGCAGCTTCTGCGATGGAGTAATCGGTGTCTGCATTCATGTGTTTGTTTTTAATCAGGTCAACCAGG
AAGGTCAGACCCGCTTTCGCGCCAGCGTTATCCACGCCCACGTCTTTAATGTCGTACTTGCCGTTTTCAT
ACTTGAACGCATAACCCCCGTCAGCAGCAATCAGCGGCCAGGTGAAGTACGGNTCTTGCNNGTTGAACAT
CAGCGCGCTCTTACCTTTCGCTTTCAGTTCTTTATCCAGCGCCCGGGATCTCTTCCCAGGTTTTTGGCGG
GTTCGGCAGCAGATCTTTGTTATAAATCAGCGATAACGCTTCACAGCGATCGGGTAAGCNATCAGCTTGC
CGTTGTANCGTACGGCATCCNN
